>Addgene plasmid #220771 | pAV-CAG-oScarlet-WPRE-BC7-pA | addgene full sequence | sequence record 457821 | Addgene NGS Result
CTGCGCGCTCGCTCGCTCACTGAGGCCGCCCGGGCAAAGCCCGGGCGTCGGGCGACCTTTGGTCGCCCGG
CCTCAGTGAGCGAGCGAGCGCGCAGAGAGGGAGTGGCCAACTCCATCACTAGGGGTTCCTTGTAGTTAAT
GATTAACCCGCCATGCTACTTATCTACGTAGCCATGCTCTAGGAAGAGTACCATTGACGTCAATAATGAC
GTATGTTCCCATAGTAACGCCAATAGGGACTTTCCATTGACGTCAATGGGTGGAGTATTTACGGTAAACT
GCCCACTTGGCAGTACATCAAGTGTATCATATGCCAAGTACGCCCCCTATTGACGTCAATGACGGTAAAT
GGCCCGCCTGGCATTATGCCCAGTACATGACCTTATGGGACTTTCCTACTTGGCAGTACATCTACGTATT
AGTCATCGCTATTACCATGGTCGAGGTGAGCCCCACGTTCTGCTTCACTCTCCCCATCTCCCCCCCCTCC
CCACCCCCAATTTTGTATTTATTTATTTTTTAATTATTTTGTGCAGCGATGGGGGCGGGGGGGGGGGGGG
GCGCGCGCCAGGCGGGGCGGGGCGGGGCGAGGGGCGGGGCGGGGCGAGGCGGAGAGGTGCGGCGGCAGCC
AATCAGAGCGGCGCGCTCCGAAAGTTTCCTTTTATGGCGAGGCGGCGGCGGCGGCGGCCCTATAAAAAGC
GAAGCGCGCGGCGGGCGGGAGTCGCTGCGCGCTGCCTTCGCCCCGTGCCCCGCTCCGCCGCCGCCTCGCG
CCGCCCGCCCCGGCTCTGACTGACCGCGTTACTCCCACAGGTGAGCGGGCGGGACGGCCCTTCTCCTCCG
GGCTGTAATTAGCGCTTGGTTTAATGACGGCTTGTTTCTTTTCTGTGGCTGCGTGAAAGCCTTGAGGGGC
TCCGGGAGGGCCCTTTGTGCGGGGGGAGCGGCTCGGGGCTGTCCGCGGGGGGACGGCTGCCTTCGGGGGG
GACGGGGCAGGGCGGGGTTCGGCTTCTGGCGTGTGACCGGCGGCTCTAGAGCCTCTGCTAACCATGTTCA
TGCCTTCTTCTTTTTCCTACAGCTCCTGGGCAACGTGCTGGTTATTGTGCTGTCTCATCATTTTGGCAAA
GAATTGGATCCGAATTCATGGTGAGCAAGGGCGAGGCAGTGATCAAGGAGTTCATGCGGTTCAAGGTGCA
CATGGAGGGCTCCATGAACGGCCACGAGTTCGAGATCGAGGGCGAGGGCGAGGGCCGCCCCTACGAGGGC
ACCCAGACCGCCAAGCTGAAGGTGACCAAGGGTGGCCCCCTGCCCTTCTCCTGGGACATCCTGTCCCCTC
AGTTCATGTACGGCTCCAGGGCCTTCACCAAGCACCCCGCCGACATCCCCGACTACTATAAGCAGTCCTT
CCCCGAGGGCTTCAAGTGGGACCGCGTGATGAACTTCGAGGACGGCGGCGCCGTGACCGTGACCCAGGAC
ACCTCCCTGGAGGACGGCACCCTGATCTACAAGGTGAAGCTCCGCGGCACCAACTTCCCTCCTGACGGCC
CCGTAATGCAGAAGAAGACAATGGGCTGGGAAGCGTCCACCGAGCGGTTGTACCCCGAGGACGGCGTGCT
GAAGGGCGACATTAAGATGGCCCTGCGCCTGAAGGACGGCGGGCGCTACCTGGCGGACTTCAAGACCACC
TACAAGGCCAAGAAGCCCGTGCAGATGCCCGGCGCCTACAACGTGGACCGCAAGTTGGACATCACCTCCC
ACAACGAGGACTACACCGTGGTGGAACAGTACGAACGCTCCGAGGGCCGCCACTCCACCGGCGGCATGGA
CGAGCTGTACAAGTAAAAGCTTTCTAGAGGCGCGAGCTTATCGATAATCAACCTCTGGATTACAAAATTT
GTGAAAGATTGACTGGTATTCTTAACTATGTTGCTCCTTTTACGCTATGTGGATACGCTGCTTTAATGCC
TTTGTATCATGCTATTGCTTCCCGTATGGCTTTCATTTTCTCCTCCTTGTATAAATCCTGGTTGCTGTCT
CTTTATGAGGAGTTGTGGCCCGTTGTCAGGCAACGTGGCGTGGTGTGCACTGTGTTTGCTGACGCAACCC
CCACTGGTTGGGGCATTGCCACCACCTGTCAGCTCCTTTCCGGGACTTTCGCTTTCCCCCTCCCTATTGC
CACGGCGGAACTCATCGCCGCCTGCCTTGCCCGCTGCTGGACAGGGGCTCGGCTGTTGGGCACTGACAAT
TCCGTGGTGTTGTCGGGGAAATCATCGTCCTTTCCTTGGCTGCTCGCCTGTGTTGCCACCTGGATTCTGC
GCGGGACGTCCTTCTGCTACGTCCCTTCGGCCCTCAATCCAGCGGACCTTCCTTCCCGCGGCCTGCTGCC
GGCTCTGCGGCGTCTTCCGCGTCTTCGCCTTCGCCCTCAGACGAGTCGGATCTCCCTTTGGGCCGCCTCC
CCGCGCGGCCGCACTTGGAGGTGTTGCAGGTGGTGCACAAGTTCCTCCACAAGATGTACTTGGAGAACCA
GCTCGACTTGGTCTTGGACAACGTCGTGTTCTAGCAGGTCCATTCGAGCAGACATGATAAGATACATTGA
TGAGTTTGGACAAACCACAACTAGAATGCAGTGAAAAAAATGCTTTATTTGTGAAATTTGTGATGCTATT
GCTTTATTTGTAACCATTATAAGCTGCAATAAACAAGTTAACAACAACAATTGCATTCATTTTATGTTTC
AGGTTCAGGGGGAGATGTGGGAGGTTTTTTAAAGCAAGTAAAACCTCTACAAATGTGGTAAAATCGATAA
GGATCTTCCTAGAGCATGGCTACGTAGATAAGTAGCATGGCGGGTTAATCATTAACTACAAGGAACCCCT
AGTGATGGAGTTGGCCACTCCCTCTCTGCGCGCTCGCTCGCTCACTGACTCGCTGCGCTCGGTCGTTCGG
CTGCGGCGAGCGGTATCAGCTCACTCAAAGGCGGTAATACGGTTATCCACAGAATCAGGGGATAACGCAG
GAAAGAACATGTGAGCAAAAGGCCAGCAAAAGGCCAGGAACCGTAAAAAGGCCGCGTTGCTGGCGTTTTT
CCATAGGCTCCGCCCCCCTGACGAGCATCACAAAAATCGACGCTCAAGTCAGAGGTGGCGAAACCCGACA
GGACTATAAAGATACCAGGCGTTTCCCCCTGGAAGCTCCCTCGTGCGCTCTCCTGTTCCGACCCTGCCGC
TTACCGGATACCTGTCCGCCTTTCTCCCTTCGGGAAGCGTGGCGCTTTCTCATAGCTCACGCTGTAGGTA
TCTCAGTTCGGTGTAGGTCGTTCGCTCCAAGCTGGGCTGTGTGCACGAACCCCCCGTTCAGCCCGACCGC
TGCGCCTTATCCGGTAACTATCGTCTTGAGTCCAACCCGGTAAGACACGACTTATCGCCACTGGCAGCAG
CCACTGGTAACAGGATTAGCAGAGCGAGGTATGTAGGCGGTGCTACAGAGTTCTTGAAGTGGTGGCCTAA
CTACGGCTACACTAGAAGAACAGTATTTGGTATCTGCGCTCTGCTGAAGCCAGTTACCTTCGGAAAAAGA
GTTGGTAGCTCTTGATCCGGCAAACAAACCACCGCTGGTAGCGGTGGTTTTTTTGTTTGCAAGCAGCAGA
TTACGCGCAGAAAAAAAGGATCTCAAGAAGATCCTTTGATCTTTTCTACGGGGTCTGACGCTCAGTGGAA
CGAAAACTCACGTTAAGGGATTTTGGTCATGAGATTATCAAAAAGGATCTTCACCTAGATCCTTTTAAAT
TAAAAATGAAGTTTTAAATCAATCTAAAGTATATATGAGTAAACTTGGTCTGACAGTTACCAATGCTTAA
TCAGTGAGGCACCTATCTCAGCGATCTGTCTATTTCGTTCATCCATAGTTGCCTGACTCCCCGTCGTGTA
GATAACTACGATACGGGAGGGCTTACCATCTGGCCCCAGTGCTGCAATGATACCGCGAGACCCACGCTCA
CCGGCTCCAGATTTATCAGCAATAAACCAGCCAGCCGGAAGGGCCGAGCGCAGAAGTGGTCCTGCAACTT
TATCCGCCTCCATCCAGTCTATTAATTGTTGCCGGGAAGCTAGAGTAAGTAGTTCGCCAGTTAATAGTTT
GCGCAACGTTGTTGCCATTGCTACAGGCATCGTGGTGTCACGCTCGTCGTTTGGTATGGCTTCATTCAGC
TCCGGTTCCCAACGATCAAGGCGAGTTACATGATCCCCCATGTTGTGCAAAAAAGCGGTTAGCTCCTTCG
GTCCTCCGATCGTTGTCAGAAGTAAGTTGGCCGCAGTGTTATCACTCATGGTTATGGCAGCACTGCATAA
TTCTCTTACTGTCATGCCATCCGTAAGATGCTTTTCTGTGACTGGTGAGTACTCAACCAAGTCATTCTGA
GAATAGTGTATGCGGCGACCGAGTTGCTCTTGCCCGGCGTCAATACGGGATAATACCGCGCCACATAGCA
GAACTTTAAAAGTGCTCATCATTGGAAAACGTTCTTCGGGGCGAAAACTCTCAAGGATCTTACCGCTGTT
GAGATCCAGTTCGATGTAACCCACTCGTGCACCCAACTGATCTTCAGCATCTTTTACTTTCACCAGCGTT
TCTGGGTGAGCAAAAACAGGAAGGCAAAATGCCGCAAAAAAGGGAATAAGGGCGACACGGAAATGTTGAA
TACTCATACTCTTCCTTTTTCAATATTATTGAAGCATTTATCAGGGTTATTGTCTCATGAGCGGATACAT
ATTTGAATGTATTTAGAAAAATAAACAAATAGGGGTTCCGCGCACATTTCCCCGAAAAGTGCCACCTAAA
TTGTAAGCGTTAATATTTTGTTAAAATTCGCGTTAAATTTTTGTTAAATCAGCTCATTTTTTAACCAATA
GGCCGAAATCGGCAAAATCCCTTATAAATCAAAAGAATAGACCGAGATAGGGT
[37 nt withheld, positions 4954-4990]
AAAGAACGTGGACTCCAACGTCAAAGG
[49 nt withheld, positions 5018-5066]
T
[91 nt withheld, positions 5068-5158]
G
[124 nt withheld, positions 5160-5283]
CCCATTCGCCATTCAGGCTGCGCAACTGTTGGGAAGGGCGATCGGTGCGGGCCTCTTCGCTATTACGCCA
G
Features (pLannotate 1.2.2; 16 found; start..end, strand, type, name):
    191..439     +  enhancer       CMV enhancer (fragment): human cytomegalovirus immediate early enhancer
    441..717     +  promoter       chicken β-actin promoter: No description available
    718..853     +  intron         hybrid intron (fragment): hybrid between chicken β-actin (CBA) and minute virus of mice (MMV) introns (Gray et al., 2011)
    942..1072    +  intron         chimeric intron (fragment): chimera between introns from chicken β-actin and rabbit β-globin
   1070..1132    +  CDS            HBB (fragment): HBB_LEPEU - Experimental evidence at protein level: Swiss-Prot protein existence level 1. Involved in oxygen transport from the lung to the various peripheral tissues. From Lepus europaeus (European hare).
   1138..1833    +  CDS            mScarlet: mScarlet is a basic (constitutively fluorescent) red fluorescent protein published in 2016, derived from synthetic construct. It has moderate acid sensitivity.
   1866..2454    +  misc_feature   WPRE: woodchuck hepatitis virus posttranscriptional regulatory element
   2578..2699    -  polyA_signal   SV40 poly(A) signal: SV40 polyadenylation signal
   2722..2790    -  CDS            large T antigen (fragment): large T antigen from SV40 (simian virus 40)
   2861..2918    +  repeat_region  AAV2 ITR (fragment): inverted terminal repeat of adeno-associated virus serotype 2 inverted
   3078..3666    -  rep_origin     ori: high-copy-number ColE1/pMB1/pBR322/pUC origin of replication
   3837..4697    -  CDS            AmpR: β-lactamase; bla; confers resistance to ampicillin, carbenicillin, and related antibiotics
   4698..4802    -  promoter       AmpR promoter: bla
   4855..5283    -  rep_origin     f1 ori (sequence partly withheld): f1 bacteriophage origin of replication; arrow indicates direction of (+) strand synthesis
   5288..3       -  CDS            lacZα (fragment) (across the origin): LacZα fragment of β-galactosidase; lacZ fragment
   5352..130     -  repeat_region  AAV2 ITR (fragment) (across the origin): inverted terminal repeat of adeno-associated virus serotype 2 inverted
