[The description below was written by a language model from this plasmid's Addgene catalogue record and pLannotate feature annotations shown in this document.]
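Description:
pAV-CAG-oScarlet-WPRE-BC7-pA is an AAV transfer plasmid of about 5.4 kb, derived from the related pAV-CAG-Sun1-GFP-WPRE-BC7-pA backbone by placing the oScarlet cassette between retained BamHI and NotI sites. It is maintained in E. coli through a high-copy ColE1/pUC-type origin and selected with ampicillin via the β-lactamase gene. An f1 phage origin and a remnant of lacZα are also present in the backbone. AAV2 inverted terminal repeats, annotated as partial matches, flank the expression cassette and provide the cis elements needed for replication and packaging of the intervening DNA into recombinant AAV particles.

Between the ITRs, the CAG promoter drives strong, broadly active expression in mammalian cells. It is detected here as a CMV enhancer fragment, the chicken β-actin promoter and chimeric β-actin/β-globin intron sequences; the short HBB hit likely reflects the globin-derived end of that intron region. The open reading frame is a red fluorescent protein annotated as mScarlet, which the record names oScarlet. It is followed by a WPRE, which enhances transcript stability and expression, and by an SV40 polyadenylation signal. The annotation tool does not call the BC7 barcode, but the construct name places it between the WPRE and the poly(A) signal, and an unannotated gap lies there. This position would put the barcode in the 3′ untranslated region of the transcript.

According to the record, the red fluorescence is used to isolate transduced cells, while the Projection-TAG barcode serves as an identifier for multiplex projection tracing. Different barcoded vectors are presumably used to label neurons according to their projection targets.
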