Addgene plasmid #220771: pAV-CAG-oScarlet-WPRE-BC7-pA
Purpose: Expression of oScarlet for cell isolation and Projection-TAG BC for multiplex projection tracing
Depositing lab: Vijay Samineni. Depositing organization: Washington University in Saint Louis. Publication: Projection-TAGs enable multiplex projection tracing and multi-modal profiling of projection neurons. Yang L, Liu F, Hahm H, Okuda T, Li X, Zhang Y, Kalyanaraman V, Heitmeier MR, Samineni VK. Nat Commun. 2025 Jul 1;16(1):5557. doi: 10.1038/s41467-025-60360-w. PubMed 40593543.
Backbone
  Vector backbone: pAV-CAG-Sun1-GFP-WPRE-BC7-pA
  Backbone manufacturer: Samineni Lab (Addgene #220759)
  Vector type: AAV
Growth in bacteria
  Bacterial resistance: Ampicillin, 100 μg/mL
  Growth temperature: 37°C
  Growth strain: NEB Stable
  Copy number: High Copy
Gene/Insert
  Gene/Insert name: oScarlert-WPRE-BC7
  Species: Synthetic
  Promoter: CAG
  Cloning method: Restriction Enzyme; 5′ cloning site BamHI (not destroyed); 3′ cloning site NotI (not destroyed)
  Sequencing primers: 5′ n/a
Terms and licenses: Academic/Nonprofit Terms; Industry Terms: Not Available to Industry
Depositor comments: Please visit https://doi.org/10.1101/2024.04.24.590975 for bioRxiv preprint.
How to cite: pAV-CAG-oScarlet-WPRE-BC7-pA was a gift from Vijay Samineni (Addgene plasmid # 220771 ; http://n2t.net/addgene:220771 ; RRID:Addgene_220771)
